>Addgene plasmid #131871 | pDONR221_RHAG | addgene full sequence | sequence record 258993 | Addgene NGS Result
CTTTCCTGCGTTATCCCCTGATTCTGTGGATAACCGTATTACCGCCTTTGAGTGAGCTGATACCGCTCGC
CGCAGCCGAACGACCGAGCGCAGCGAGTCAGTGAGCGAGGAAGCGGAAGAGCGCCCAATACGCAAACCGC
CTCTCCCCGCGCGTTGGCCGATTCATTAATGCAGCTGGCACGACAGGTTTCCCGACTGGAAAGCGGGCAG
TGAGCGCAACGCAATTAATACGCGTACCGCTAGCCAGGAAGAGTTTGTAGAAACGCAAAAAGGCCATCCG
TCAGGATGGCCTTCTGCTTAGTTTGATGCCTGGCAGTTTATGGCGGGCGTCCTGCCCGCCACCCTCCGGG
CCGTTGCTTCACAACGTTCAAATCCGCTCCCGGCGGATTTGTCCTACTCAGGAGAGCGTTCACCGACAAA
CAACAGATAAAACGAAAGGCCCAGTCTTCCGACTGAGCCTTTCGTTTTATTTGATGCCTGGCAGTTCCCT
ACTCTCGCGTTAACGCTAGCATGGATGTTTTCCCAGTCACGACGTTGTAAAACGACGGCCAGTCTTAAGC
TCGGGCCCCAAATAATGATTTTATTTTGACTGATAGTGACCTGTTCGTTGCAACACATTGATGAGCAATG
CTTTTTTATAATGCCAACTTTGTACAAAAAAGCAGGCTCCACCATGCGGTTCACCTTTCCTCTGATGGCC
ATCGTGCTGGAGATCGCCATGATCGTGCTGTTCGGCCTGTTTGTGGAGTACGAGACCGACCAGACAGTGC
TGGAGCAGCTGAACATCACCAAGCCTACAGACATGGGCATCTTCTTTGAGCTGTACCCACTGTTTCAGGA
TGTGCACGTGATGATCTTCGTGGGCTTCGGCTTTCTGATGACCTTTCTGAAGAAGTATGGCTTCAGCTCC
GTGGGCATCAACCTGCTGGTGGCCGCCCTGGGACTGCAGTGGGGCACAATCGTGCAGGGCATCCTGCAGA
GCCAGGGCCAGAAGTTTAATATCGGCATCAAGAACATGATCAATGCCGACTTTTCCGCCGCCACCGTGCT
GATCTCTTTCGGCGCCGTGCTGGGCAAGACCTCTCCAACACAGATGCTGATCATGACAATCCTGGAGATC
GTGTTCTTTGCCCACAACGAGTATCTGGTGAGCGAGATCTTCAAGGCCAGCGATATCGGCGCCTCCATGA
CCATCCACGCCTTCGGCGCATACTTTGGACTGGCAGTGGCAGGAATCCTGTATCGGTCCGGCCTGAGAAA
GGGCCACGAGAATGAGGAGTCCGCCTACTATTCTGACCTGTTTGCCATGATCGGCACACTGTTCCTGTGG
ATGTTTTGGCCAAGCTTCAACTCCGCCATCGCAGAGCCAGGCGATAAGCAGTGCAGGGCCATCGTGAATA
CCTACTTCTCTCTGGCAGCATGCGTGCTGACAGCCTTCGCCTTTTCTAGCCTGGTGGAGCACCGCGGCAA
GCTGAACATGGTGCACATCCAGAATGCCACCCTGGCAGGAGGAGTGGCAGTGGGAACATGCGCCGACATG
GCCATCCACCCATTCGGCTCTATGATCATCGGCAGCATCGCCGGCATGGTGTCCGTGCTGGGCTATAAGT
TTCTGACCCCCCTGTTCACCACAAAGCTGCGGATCCACGATACATGTGGAGTGCACAACCTGCACGGACT
GCCTGGAGTGGTGGGAGGACTGGCCGGCATCGTGGCCGTGGCCATGGGCGCCTCTAATACCAGCATGGCA
ATGCAGGCAGCCGCCCTGGGATCCTCTATCGGAACCGCAGTGGTGGGAGGACTGATGACAGGCCTGATCC
TGAAGCTGCCCCTGTGGGGCCAGCCTAGCGATCAGAATTGCTACGACGATTCCGTGTATTGGAAGGTGCC
CAAGACCAGGGACCCAGCTTTCTTGTACAAAGTTGGCATTATAAGAAAGCATTGCTTATCAATTTGTTGC
AACGAACAGGTCACTATCAGTCAAAATAAAATCATTATTTGCCATCCAGCTGATATCCCCTATAGTGAGT
CGTATTACATGGTCATAGCTGTTTCCTGGCAGCTCTGGCCCGTGTCTCAAAATCTCTGATGTTACATTGC
ACAAGATAAAAATATATCATCATGAACAATAAAACTGTCTGCTTACATAAACAGTAATACAAGGGGTGTT
ATGAGCCATATTCAACGGGAAACGTCGAGGCCGCGATTAAATTCCAACATGGATGCTGATTTATATGGGT
ATAAATGGGCTCGCGATAATGTCGGGCAATCAGGTGCGACAATCTATCGCTTGTATGGGAAGCCCGATGC
GCCAGAGTTGTTTCTGAAACATGGCAAAGGTAGCGTTGCCAATGATGTTACAGATGAGATGGTCAGACTA
AACTGGCTGACGGAATTTATGCCTCTTCCGACCATCAAGCATTTTATCCGTACTCCTGATGATGCATGGT
TACTCACCACTGCGATCCCCGGAAAAACAGCATTCCAGGTATTAGAAGAATATCCTGATTCAGGTGAAAA
TATTGTTGATGCGCTGGCAGTGTTCCTGCGCCGGTTGCATTCGATTCCTGTTTGTAATTGTCCTTTTAAC
AGCGATCGCGTATTTCGTCTCGCTCAGGCGCAATCACGAATGAATAACGGTTTGGTTGATGCGAGTGATT
TTGATGACGAGCGTAATGGCTGGCCTGTTGAACAAGTCTGGAAAGAAATGCATAAACTTTTGCCATTCTC
ACCGGATTCAGTCGTCACTCATGGTGATTTCTCACTTGATAACCTTATTTTTGACGAGGGGAAATTAATA
GGTTGTATTGATGTTGGACGAGTCGGAATCGCAGACCGATACCAGGATCTTGCCATCCTATGGAACTGCC
TCGGTGAGTTTTCTCCTTCATTACAGAAACGGCTTTTTCAAAAATATGGTATTGATAATCCTGATATGAA
TAAATTGCAGTTTCATTTGATGCTCGATGAGTTTTTCTAATCAGAATTGGTTAATTGGTTGTAACACTGG
CAGAGCATTACGCTGACTTGACGGGACGGCGCAAGCTCATGACCAAAATCCCTTAACGTGAGTTACGCGT
CGTTCCACTGAGCGTCAGACCCCGTAGAAAAGATCAAAGGATCTTCTTGAGATCCTTTTTTTCTGCGCGT
AATCTGCTGCTTGCAAACAAAAAAACCACCGCTACCAGCGGTGGTTTGTTTGCCGGATCAAGAGCTACCA
ACTCTTTTTCCGAAGGTAACTGGCTTCAGCAGAGCGCAGATACCAAATACTGTTCTTCTAGTGTAGCCGT
AGTTAGGCCACCACTTCAAGAACTCTGTAGCACCGCCTACATACCTCGCTCTGCTAATCCTGTTACCAGT
GGCTGCTGCCAGTGGCGATAAGTCGTGTCTTACCGGGTTGGACTCAAGACGATAGTTACCGGATAAGGCG
CAGCGGTCGGGCTGAACGGGGGGTTCGTGCACACAGCCCAGCTTGGAGCGAACGACCTACACCGAACTGA
GATACCTACAGCGTGAGCTATGAGAAAGCGCCACGCTTCCCGAAGGGAGAAAGGCGGACAGGTATCCGGT
AAGCGGCAGGGTCGGAACAGGAGAGCGCACGAGGGAGCTTCCAGGGGGAAACGCCTGGTATCTTTATAGT
CCTGTCGGGTTTCGCCACCTCTGACTTGAGCGTCGATTTTTGTGATGCTCGTCAGGGGGGCGGAGCCTAT
GGAAAAACGCCAGCAACGCGGCCTTTTTACGGTTCCTGGCCTTTTGCTGGCCTTTTGCTCACATGTT
Features (pLannotate 1.2.2; 10 found; start..end, strand, type, name):
    121..213     +  CDS            lacI (fragment): lac repressor; lacI; The lac repressor binds to the lac operator to inhibit transcription in E. coli. This inhibition can be relieved by adding lactose or isopropyl-β-D-thiogalactopyranoside (IPTG).
    268..295     -  terminator     rrnB T2 terminator: transcription terminator T2 from the E. coli rrnB gene
    427..470     +  terminator     rrnB T1 terminator: Escherichia coli rrnB; transcription terminator T1 from the E. coli rrnB gene
    517..553     -  CDS            lacZα (fragment): LacZα fragment of β-galactosidase; lacZ fragment
    569..668     +  protein_bind   attL1: mutant version of attL; recombination site for the Gateway® LR reaction LR Clonase™
    674..1900    +  CDS            RHAG: RHAG_HUMAN - Also known as RH50. Experimental evidence at protein level: Swiss-Prot protein existence level 1. Associated with rhesus blood group antigen expression (PubMed:19744193). May be part of an oligomeric complex which is likely to have a transport or channel function in the erythrocyte membrane (PubMed:11062476, PubMed:11861637). Involved in ammonia transport across the erythrocyte membrane (PubMed:21849667, PubMed:22012326). Seems to act in monovalent cation transport (PubMed:18931342, PubMed:21849667). From Homo sapiens (Human).
   1902..2001    -  protein_bind   attL2: mutant version of attL; recombination site for the Gateway® LR reaction LR Clonase™
   2019..2037    -  promoter       T7 promoter: promoter for bacteriophage T7 RNA polymerase
   2171..2980    +  CDS            KanR: aminoglycoside phosphotransferase; aph(3')-Ia; confers resistance to kanamycin in bacteria or G418 (Geneticin®) in eukaryotes
   3127..3715    +  rep_origin     ori: high-copy-number ColE1/pMB1/pBR322/pUC origin of replication
