[The description below was written by a language model from this plasmid's Addgene catalogue record and pLannotate feature annotations shown in this document.]
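Description:
pDONR221_RHAG is a Gateway entry clone built on the pDONR221 backbone, carrying a codon-optimized open reading frame for human RHAG (also known as RH50A, CD241 or SLC42A1). The sequenced plasmid is about 3.8 kb. It is propagated in E. coli from a high-copy ColE1/pUC-type origin and selected with kanamycin through an aminoglycoside phosphotransferase (KanR) gene. Although the catalogue lists the vector type as mammalian expression, the annotated features show no eukaryotic promoter or polyadenylation signal. The plasmid is therefore a shuttle intermediate for the ORF, not an expression construct in its own right.

The 1,227 bp RHAG coding sequence sits between attL1 and attL2 sites, the recombination sites used in the Gateway LR reaction. This arrangement lets the ORF be transferred directionally into any attR-containing destination vector, which then supplies the promoter, tags and selection markers needed for the chosen host. Upstream of the cassette are the rrnB T1 and T2 transcription terminators, which insulate the insert from read-through transcription in bacteria. A T7 promoter lies just beyond attL2 on the opposite strand, pointing back toward the insert. Short lacI and lacZα fragments are backbone remnants with no stated function. M13 forward and reverse primer sites flank the cassette for sequence verification.

RHAG encodes the Rh-associated glycoprotein of the erythrocyte membrane, which is linked to Rh blood group antigen expression and implicated in ammonia and monovalent cation transport. The clone belongs to a consortium-generated collection of solute carrier (SLC) transporter ORFs, intended for subcloning into custom expression vectors for transporter research and drug discovery.
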