Addgene plasmid #131871: pDONR221_RHAG
Purpose: Gateway entry clone with codon-optimized ORF sequence for subcloning into custom expression vectors
Depositing lab: RESOLUTE Consortium & Giulio Superti-Furga. Depositing organization: CeMM Research Center for Molecular Medicine. Publication: The RESOLUTE consortium: unlocking SLC transporters for drug discovery. Superti-Furga G, Lackner D, Wiedmer T, Ingles-Prieto A, Barbosa B, Girardi E, Goldmann U, Gurtl B, Klavins K, Klimek C, Lindinger S, Lineiro-Retes E, Muller AC, Onstein S, Redinger G, Reil D, Sedlyarov V, Wolf G, Crawford M, Everley R, ... Steppan CM. Nat Rev Drug Discov. 2020 Jul;19(7):429-430. doi: 10.1038/d41573-020-00056-6. PubMed 32265506.
Backbone
  Vector backbone: pDONR221
  Backbone manufacturer: Thermo Fisher Scientific
  Backbone size w/o insert (bp): 2550
  Vector type: Mammalian Expression
Growth in bacteria
  Bacterial resistance: Kanamycin, 50 μg/mL
  Growth temperature: 37°C
  Growth strain: Stbl3
  Copy number: High Copy
Gene/Insert
  Gene/Insert name: RHAG (alt name: RH50A, CD241, SLC42A1)
  Species: H. sapiens (human)
  Insert size (bp): 1227
  Entrez Gene: RHAG (a.k.a. CD241, OHS, OHST, RH2, RH50A, RHNR, Rh50, Rh50GP, SLC42A1)
  Cloning method: Gateway Cloning
  Sequencing primers: 5′ M13-fwd; 3′ M13-rev
Terms and licenses: Academic/Nonprofit Terms; Industry Terms
Depositor comments: For more information on the full Resolute plasmid collection, please see www.addgene.org/depositor-collections/re-solute/. Please provide your feedback on this plasmid to the RESOLUTE consortium by filling out their RESOLUTE repository feedback form: https://forms.office.com/Pages/ResponsePage.aspx?id=0e05yklzmkS7rjFGQL4N7z4feCLQvEJAmVcOCM_u885UN1JJRko0Ukg4TVQwNTZLOUxPQVJWT1NHUCQlQCN0PWcu
How to cite: pDONR221_RHAG was a gift from RESOLUTE Consortium & Giulio Superti-Furga (Addgene plasmid # 131871 ; http://n2t.net/addgene:131871 ; RRID:Addgene_131871)
