>Addgene plasmid #131871 | pDONR221_RHAG | depositor partial sequence | sequence record 253142 | Codon-optimized ORF of RHAG
ATGCGGTTCACCTTTCCTCTGATGGCCATCGTGCTGGAGATCGCCATGATCGTGCTGTTCGGCCTGTTTG
TGGAGTACGAGACCGACCAGACAGTGCTGGAGCAGCTGAACATCACCAAGCCTACAGACATGGGCATCTT
CTTTGAGCTGTACCCACTGTTTCAGGATGTGCACGTGATGATCTTCGTGGGCTTCGGCTTTCTGATGACC
TTTCTGAAGAAGTATGGCTTCAGCTCCGTGGGCATCAACCTGCTGGTGGCCGCCCTGGGACTGCAGTGGG
GCACAATCGTGCAGGGCATCCTGCAGAGCCAGGGCCAGAAGTTTAATATCGGCATCAAGAACATGATCAA
TGCCGACTTTTCCGCCGCCACCGTGCTGATCTCTTTCGGCGCCGTGCTGGGCAAGACCTCTCCAACACAG
ATGCTGATCATGACAATCCTGGAGATCGTGTTCTTTGCCCACAACGAGTATCTGGTGAGCGAGATCTTCA
AGGCCAGCGATATCGGCGCCTCCATGACCATCCACGCCTTCGGCGCATACTTTGGACTGGCAGTGGCAGG
AATCCTGTATCGGTCCGGCCTGAGAAAGGGCCACGAGAATGAGGAGTCCGCCTACTATTCTGACCTGTTT
GCCATGATCGGCACACTGTTCCTGTGGATGTTTTGGCCAAGCTTCAACTCCGCCATCGCAGAGCCAGGCG
ATAAGCAGTGCAGGGCCATCGTGAATACCTACTTCTCTCTGGCAGCATGCGTGCTGACAGCCTTCGCCTT
TTCTAGCCTGGTGGAGCACCGCGGCAAGCTGAACATGGTGCACATCCAGAATGCCACCCTGGCAGGAGGA
GTGGCAGTGGGAACATGCGCCGACATGGCCATCCACCCATTCGGCTCTATGATCATCGGCAGCATCGCCG
GCATGGTGTCCGTGCTGGGCTATAAGTTTCTGACCCCCCTGTTCACCACAAAGCTGCGGATCCACGATAC
ATGTGGAGTGCACAACCTGCACGGACTGCCTGGAGTGGTGGGAGGACTGGCCGGCATCGTGGCCGTGGCC
ATGGGCGCCTCTAATACCAGCATGGCAATGCAGGCAGCCGCCCTGGGATCCTCTATCGGAACCGCAGTGG
TGGGAGGACTGATGACAGGCCTGATCCTGAAGCTGCCCCTGTGGGGCCAGCCTAGCGATCAGAATTGCTA
CGACGATTCCGTGTATTGGAAGGTGCCCAAGACCAGG
